>Addgene plasmid #165079 | pPBCAG-rtTAM2-2A-SOX17-GR-IH | addgene full sequence | sequence record 326593 | Addgene NGS Result
CGTTACATAACTTACGGTAAATGGCCCGCCTGGCTGACCGCCCAACGACCCCCGCCCATTGACGTCAATA
ATGACGTATGTTCCCATAGTAACGCCAATAGGGACTTTCCATTGACGTCAATGGGTGGAGTATTTACGGT
AAACTGCCCACTTGGCAGTACATCAAGTGTATCATATGCCAAGTACGCCCCCTATTGACGTCAATGACGG
TAAATGGCCCGCCTGGCATTATGCCCAGTACATGACCTTATGGGACTTTCCTACTTGGCAGTACATCTAC
GTATTAGTCATCGCTATTACCATGATGGTCGAGGTGAGCCCCACGTTCTGCTTCACTCTCCCCATCTCCC
CCCCCTCCCCACCCCCAATTTTGTATTTATTTATTTTTTAATTATTTTGTGCAGCGATGGGGGCGGGGGG
GGGGGGGGGGCGCGCGCCRGGGGGGGGGGGGGGGGGGGGGGGGGGGGGGGGGGSGRGGSGGRGRGGKGCG
GCGGCAGCCAATCAGAGCGGCGCGCTCCGAAAGTTTCCTTTTATGGCGAGGCGGCGGCGGCGGCGGCCCT
ATAAAAAGCGAAGCGCGCGGCGGGCGGGAGTCGCTGCGCGCTGCCTTCGCCCCGTGCCCCGCTCCGCCGC
CGCCTCGCGCCGCCCGCCCCGGCTCTGACTGACCGCGTTACTCCCACAGGTGAGCGGGCGGGACGGCCCT
TCTCCTCCGGGCTGTAATTAGCGCTTGGTTTAATGACGGCTTGTTTCTTTTCTGTGGCTGCGTGAAAGCC
TTGAGGGGCTCCGGGAGGGCCCTTTGTGCGGGGGGAGCGGCTCGGGGGGTGCGTGCGTGTGTGTGTGCGT
GGGGAGCGCCGCGTGCGGCTCCGCGCTGCCCGGCGGCTGTGAGCGCTGCGGGCGCGGCGCGGGGCTTTGT
GCGCTCCGCAGTGTGCGCGAGGGGAGCGCGGCCGGGGGCGGTGCCCCGCGGTGCGGGGGGGGCTGCGAGG
GGAACAAAGGCTGCGTGCGGGGTGTGTGCGTGGGGGGGTGAGCAGGGGGTGTGGGCGCGTCGGTCGGGCT
GCAACCCCCCCTGCACCCCCCTCCCCGAGTTGCTGAGCACGGCCCGGCTTCGGGTGCGGGGCTCCGTACG
GGGCGTGGCGCGGGGCTCGCCGTGCCGGGCGGGGGGTGGCGGCAGGTGGGGGTGCCGGGCGGGGCGGGGC
CGCCTCGGGCCGGGGRGGGCTCGGGGGRGGGGCGCGGCGGCCCCCGGAGCGCCGGCGGCTGTCGAGGCGC
GGCGAGCCGCAGCCATTGCCTTTTATGGTAATCGTGCGAGAGGGCGCAGGGACTTCCTTTGTCCCAAATC
TGTGCGGAGCCGAAATCTGGGAGGCGCCGCCGCACCCCCTCTAGCGGGCGCGGGGCGAAGCGGTGCGGCG
CCGGCAGGAAGGAAATGGGCGGGGAGGGCCTTCGTGCGTCGCCGCGCCGCCGTCCCCTTCTCCCTCTCCA
GCCTCGGGGCTGTCCGCGGGGGGACGGCTGCCTTCGGGGGGGACGGGGCAGGGCGGGGTTCGGCTTCTGG
CGTGTGACCGGCGGCTCTAGAGCCTCTGCTAACCATGTTCATGCCTTCTTCTTTTTCCTACAGCTCCTGG
GCAACGTGCTGGTTATTGTGCTGTCTCATCATTTTGGCAAAGAATTCCTCGAGGCCACCATGTCTAGACT
GGACAAGAGCAAAGTCATAAACGGCGCTCTGGAATTACTCAATGGAGTCGGTATCGAAGGCCTGACGACA
AGGAAACTCGCTCAAAAGCTGGGAGTTGAGCAGCCTACCCTGTACTGGCACGTGAAGAACAAGCGGGCCC
TGCTCGATGCCCTGCCAATCGAGATGCTGGACAGGCATCATACCCACTTCTGCCCCCTGGAAGGCGAGTC
ATGGCAAGACTTTCTGCGGAACAACGCCAAGTCATTCCGCTGTGCTCTCCTCTCACATCGCGACGGGGCT
AAAGTGCATCTCGGCACCCGCCCAACAGAGAAACAGTACGAAACCCTGGAAAATCAGCTCGCGTTCCTGT
GTCAGCAAGGCTTCTCCCTGGAGAACGCACTGTACGCTCTGTCCGCCGTGGGCCACTTTACACTGGGCTG
CGTATTGGAGGAACAGGAGCATCAAGTAGCAAAAGAGGAAAGAGAGACACCTACCACCGATTCTATGCCC
CCACTTCTGAGACAAGCAATTGAGCTGTTCGACCGGCAGGGAGCCGAACCTGCCTTCCTTTTCGGCCTGG
AACTAATCATATGTGGCCTGGAGAAACAGCTAAAGTGCGAAAGCGGCGGGCCGGCCGACGCCCTTGACGA
TTTTGACTTAGACATGCTCCCAGCCGATGCCCTTGACGACTTTGACCTTGATATGCTGCCTGCTGACGCT
CTTGACGATTTTGACCTTGACATGCTCCCCGAGGGCAGGGGAAGTCTTCTAACATGCGGGGACGTGGAGG
AAAATCCCGGCCCCATGAGCAGCCCGGATGCGGGATACGCCAGTGACGACCAGAGCCAGACCCAGAGCGC
GCTGCCCGCGGTGATGGCCGGGCTGGGCCCCTGCCCCTGGGCCGAGTCGCTGAGCCCCATCGGGGACATG
AAGGTGAAGGGCGAGGCGCCGGCGAACAGCGGAGCACCGGCCGGGGCCGCGGGCCGAGCCAAGGGCGAGT
CCCGTATCCGGCGGCCGATGAACGCTTTCATGGTGTGGGCTAAGGACGAGCGCAAGCGGCTGGCGCAGCA
GAATCCAGACCTGCACAACGCCGAGTTGAGCAAGATGCTGGGCAAGTCGTGGAAGGCGCTGACGCTGGCG
GAGAAGCGGCCCTTCGTGGAGGAGGCAGAGCGGCTGCGCGTGCAGCACATGCAGGACCACCCCAACTACA
AGTACCGGCCGCGGCGGCGCAAGCAGGTGAAGCGGCTGAAGCGGGTGGAGGGCGGCTTCCTGCACGGCCT
GGCTGAGCCGCAGGCGGCCGCGCTGGGCCCCGAGGGCGGCCGCGTGGCCATGGACGGCCTGGGCCTCCAG
TTCCCCGAGCAGGGCTTCCCCGCCGGCCCGCCGCTGCTGCCTCCGCACATGGGCGGCCACTACCGCGACT
GCCAGAGTCTGGGCGCGCCTCCGCTCGACGGCTACCCGTTGCCCACGCCCGACACGTCCCCGCTGGACGG
CGTGGACCCCGACCCGGCTTTCTTCGCCGCCCCGATGCCCGGGGACTGCCCGGCGGCCGGCACCTACAGC
TACGCGCAGGTCTCGGACTACGCTGGCCCCCCGGAGCCTCCCGCCGGTCCCATGCACCCCCGACTCGGCC
CAGAGCCCGCGGGTCCCTCGATTCCGGGCCTCCTGGCGCCACCCAGCGCCCTTCACGTGTACTACGGCGC
GATGGGCTCGCCCGGGGCGGGCGGCGGGCGCGGCTTCCAGATGCAGCCGCAACACCAGCACCAGCACCAG
CACCAGCACCACCCCCCGGGCCCCGGACAGCCGTCGCCCCCTCCGGAGGCACTGCCCTGCCGGGACGGCA
CGGACCCCAGTCAGCCCGCCGAGCTCCTCGGGGAGGTGGACCGCACGGAATTTGAACAGTATCTGCACTT
CGTGTGCAAGCCTGAGATGGGCCTCCCCTACCAGGGGCATGACTCCGGTGTGAATCTCCCCGACAGCCAC
GGGGCCATTTCCTCGGTGGTGTCCGACGCCAGCTCCGCGGTATATTACTGCAACTATCCTGACGTGGGGT
CTGGTATTCAGCAGGCCACTACAGGAGTCTCACAAGAAACCTCTGAAAATCCTGGTAACAAAACAATAGT
TCCTGCAACGTTACCACAACTCACCCCTACCCTGGTGTCACTGTTGGAGGTTATTGAACCTGAAGTGTTA
TATGCAGGATATGATAGCTCTGTTCCAGACTCAACTTGGAGGATCATGACTACGCTCAACATGTTAGGAG
GGCGGCAAGTGATTGCAGCAGTGAAATGGGCAAAGGCAATACCAGGTTTCAGGAACTTACACCTGGATGA
CCAAATGACCCTACTGCAGTACTCCTGGATGTTTCTTATGGCATTTGCTCTGGGGTGGAGATCATATAGA
CAATCAAGTGCAAACCTGCTGTGTTTTGCTCCTGATCTGATTATTAATGAGCAGAGAATGACTCTACCCT
GCATGTACGACCAATGTAAACACATGCTGTATGTTTCCTCTGAGTTACACAGGCTTCAGGTATCTTATGA
AGAGTATCTCTGTATGAAAACCTTACTGCTTCTCTCTTCAGTTCCTAAGGACGGTCTGAAGAGCCAAGAG
CTATTTGATGAAATTAGAATGACCTACATCAAAGAGCTAGGAAAAGCCATTGTCAAGAGGGAAGGAAACT
CCAGCCAGAACTGGCAGCGGTTTTATCAACTGACAAAACTCTTGGATTCTATGCATGAAGTGGTTGAAAA
TCTCCTTAACTATTGCTTCCAAACATTTTTGGATAAGACCATGAGTACTGAATTCCCCGAGATGTTAGCT
GAAATCATCACCAATCAGATACCAAAATATTCAAATGGAAATATCAAAAAACTTCTGTTTCATCAAAAGG
GGTCTGGTTGGTCTCATCCGCAATTCGAGAAGTGAGCACTAGAGGAATTCCGCCCCTCTCCCCCCCCCCC
CCCTAACGTTACTGGCCGAAGCCGCTTGGAATAAGGCCGGTGTGCGTTTGTCTATATGTTATTTTCCACC
ATATTGCCGTCTTTTGGCAATGTGAGGGCCCGGAAACCTGGCCCTGTCTTCTTGACGAGCATTCCTAGGG
GTCTTTCCCCTCTCGCCAAAGGAATGCAAGGTCTGTTGAATGTCGTGAAGGAAGCAGTTCCTCTGGAAGC
TTCTTGAAGACAAACAACGTCTGTAGCGACCCTTTGCAGGCAGCGGAACCCCCCACCTGGCGACAGGTGC
CTCTGCGGCCAAAAGCCACGTGTATAAGATACACCTGCAAAGGCGGCACAACCCCAGTGCCACGTTGTGA
GTTGGATAGTTGTGGAAAGAGTCAAATGGCTCTCCTCAAGCGTATTCAACAAGGGGCTGAAGGATGCCCA
GAAGGTACCCCATTGTATGGGATCTGATCTGGGGCCTCGGTGCACATGCTTTACATGTGTTTAGTCGAGG
TTAAAAAAACGTCTAGGCCCCCCGAACCACGGGGACGTGGTTTTCCTTTGAAAAACACGATGATAAGCTT
GCCACAACCCGTACCAAAGATGGATAGATCCGGAAAGCCTGAACTCACCGCGACGTCTGTCGAGAAGTTT
CTGATCGAAAAGTTCGACAGCGTCTCCGACCTGATGCAGCTCTCGGAGGGCGAAGAATCTCGTGCTTTCA
GCTTCGATGTAGGAGGGCGTGGATATGTCCTGCGGGTAAATAGCTGCGCCGATGGTTTCTACAAAGATCG
TTATGTTTATCGGCACTTTGCATCGGCCGCGCTCCCGATTCCGGAAGTGCTTGACATTGGGGAATTCAGC
GAGAGCCTGACCTATTGCATCTCCCGCCGTGCACAGGGTGTCACGTTGCAAGACCTGCCTGAAACCGAAC
TGCCCGCTGTTCTGCAGCCGGTCGCGGAGGCCATGGATGCGATCGCTGCGGCCGATCTTAGCCAGACGAG
CGGGTTCGGCCCATTCGGACCGCAAGGAATCGGTCAATACACTACATGGCGTGATTTCATATGCGCGATT
GCTGATCCCCATGTGTATCACTGGCAAACTGTGATGGACGACACCGTCAGTGCGTCCGTCGCGCAGGCTC
TCGATGAGCTGATGCTTTGGGCCGAGGACTGCCCCGAAGTCCGGCACCTCGTGCACGCGGATTTCGGCTC
CAACAATGTCCTGACGGACAATGGCCGCATAACAGCGGTCATTGACTGGAGCGAGGCGATGTTCGGGGAT
TCCCAATACGAGGTCGCCAACATCTTCTTCTGGAGGCCGTGGTTGGCTTGTATGGAGCAGCAGACGCGCT
ACTTCGAGCGGAGGCATCCGGAGCTTGCAGGATCGCCGCGGCTCCGGGCGTATATGCTCCGCATTGGTCT
TGACCAACTCTATCAGAGCTTGGTTGACGGCAATTTCGATGATGCAGCTTGGGCGCAGGGTCGATGCGAC
GCAATCGTCCGATCCGGAGCCGGGACTGTCGGGCGTACACAAATCGCCCGCAGAAGCGCGGCCGTCTGGA
CCGATGGCTGTGTAGAAGTACTCGCCGATAGTGGAAACCGACGCCCCAGCACTCGTCCGAGGGCAAAGGA
ATAGAGTAGATGCCGACCGAACAAGAGCTGATTTCGAGAACGCCTCAGCCAGCAACTCGCGCGAGCCTAG
CAAGGCAAATGCGAGAGAACGGCCTTACGCTTGGTGGCACAGTTCTCGTCCACAGTTCGCTAAGCTCGCT
CGGCTGGGTCGCGGGAGGGCCGGTCGCAGTGATTCAGGCCCTTCTGGATTGTGTTGGTCCCCAGGGCACG
ATTGTCATGCCCACGCACTCGGGTGATCTGACTGATCCCGCAGATTGGAGATCGCCGCCCGTGCCTGCCG
ATTGGGTGCAGATCTCTAGATAACTGATCATAATCAGCCATACCACATTTGTAGAGGTTTTACTTGCTTT
AAAAAACCTCCCACACCTCCCCCTGAACCTGAAACATAAAATGAATGCAATTGTTGTTGTTAACTTGTTT
ATTGCAGCTTATAATGGTTACAAATAAAGCAATAGCATCACAAATTTCACAAATAAAGCATTTTTTTCAC
TGCATTCTAGTTGTGGTTTGTCCAAACTCATCAATGTATCTTAACGCTCGAGTGCATGGATCCTTTGTTA
CTTTATAGAAGAAATTTTGAGTTTTTGTTTTTTTTTAATAAATAAATAAACATAAATAAATTGTTTGTTG
AATTTATTATTAGTATGTAAGTGTAAATATAATAAAACTTAATATCTATTCAAATTAATAAATAAACCTC
GATATACAGACCGATAAAACACATGCGTCAATTTTACGCATGATTATCTTTAACGTACGTCACAATATGA
TTATCTTTCTAGGGTTAAAGAGCTCCAGCTTTTGTTCCCTTTAGTGAGGGTTAATTTCGAGCTTGGCGTA
ATCATGGTCATAGCTGTTTCCTGTGTGAAATTGTTATCCGCTCACAATTCCACACAACATACGAGCCGGA
AGCATAAAGTGTAAAGCCTGGGGTGCCTAATGAGTGAGCTAACTCACATTAATTGCGTTGCGCTCACTGC
CCGCTTTCCAGTCGGGAAACCTGTCGTGCCAGCTGCATTAATGAATCGGCCAACGCGCGGGGAGAGGCGG
TTTGCGTATTGGGCGCTCTTCCGCTTCCTCGCTCACTGACTCGCTGCGCTCGGTCGTTCGGCTGCGGCGA
GCGGTATCAGCTCACTCAAAGGCGGTAATACGGTTATCCACAGAATCAGGGGATAACGCAGGAAAGAACA
TGTGAGCAAAAGGCCAGCAAAAGGCCAGGAACCGTAAAAAGGCCGCGTTGCTGGCGTTTTTCCATAGGCT
CCGCCCCCCTGACGAGCATCACAAAAATCGACGCTCAAGTCAGAGGTGGCGAAACCCGACAGGACTATAA
AGATACCAGGCGTTTCCCCCTGGAAGCTCCCTCGTGCGCTCTCCTGTTCCGACCCTGCCGCTTACCGGAT
ACCTGTCCGCCTTTCTCCCTTCGGGAAGCGTGGCGCTTTCTCATAGCTCACGCTGTAGGTATCTCAGTTC
GGTGTAGGTCGTTCGCTCCAAGCTGGGCTGTGTGCACGAACCCCCCGTTCAGCCCGACCGCTGCGCCTTA
TCCGGTAACTATCGTCTTGAGTCCAACCCGGTAAGACACGACTTATCGCCACTGGCAGCAGCCACTGGTA
ACAGGATTAGCAGAGCGAGGTATGTAGGCGGTGCTACAGAGTTCTTGAAGTGGTGGCCTAACTACGGCTA
CACTAGAAGAACAGTATTTGGTATCTGCGCTCTGCTGAAGCCAGTTACCTTCGGAAAAAGAGTTGGTAGC
TCTTGATCCGGCAAACAAACCACCGCTGGTAGCGGTGGTTTTTTTGTTTGCAAGCAGCAGATTACGCGCA
GAAAAAAAGGATCTCAAGAAGATCCTTTGATCTTTTCTACGGGGTCTGACGCTCAGTGGAACGAAAACTC
ACGTTAAGGGATTTTGGTCATGAGATTATCAAAAAGGATCTTCACCTAGATCCTTTTAAATTAAAAATGA
AGTTTTAAATCAATCTAAAGTATATATGAGTAAACTTGGTCTGACAGTTACCAATGCTTAATCAGTGAGG
CACCTATCTCAGCGATCTGTCTATTTCGTTCATCCATAGTTGCCTGACTCCCCGTCGTGTAGATAACTAC
GATACGGGAGGGCTTACCATCTGGCCCCAGTGCTGCAATGATACCGCGAGACCCACGCTCACCGGCTCCA
GATTTATCAGCAATAAACCAGCCAGCCGGAAGGGCCGAGCGCAGAAGTGGTCCTGCAACTTTATCCGCCT
CCATCCAGTCTATTAATTGTTGCCGGGAAGCTAGAGTAAGTAGTTCGCCAGTTAATAGTTTGCGCAACGT
TGTTGCCATTGCTACAGGCATCGTGGTGTCACGCTCGTCGTTTGGTATGGCTTCATTCAGCTCCGGTTCC
CAACGATCAAGGCGAGTTACATGATCCCCCATGTTGTGCAAAAAAGCGGTTAGCTCCTTCGGTCCTCCGA
TCGTTGTCAGAAGTAAGTTGGCCGCAGTGTTATCACTCATGGTTATGGCAGCACTGCATAATTCTCTTAC
TGTCATGCCATCCGTAAGATGCTTTTCTGTGACTGGTGAGTACTCAACCAAGTCATTCTGAGAATAGTGT
ATGCGGCGACCGAGTTGCTCTTGCCCGGCGTCAATACGGGATAATACCGCGCCACATAGCAGAACTTTAA
AAGTGCTCATCATTGGAAAACGTTCTTCGGGGCGAAAACTCTCAAGGATCTTACCGCTGTTGAGATCCAG
TTCGATGTAACCCACTCGTGCACCCAACTGATCTTCAGCATCTTTTACTTTCACCAGCGTTTCTGGGTGA
GCAAAAACAGGAAGGCAAAATGCCGCAAAAAAGGGAATAAGGGCGACACGGAAATGTTGAATACTCATAC
TCTTCCTTTTTCAATATTATTGAAGCATTTATCAGGGTTATTGTCTCATGAGCGGATACATATTTGAATG
TATTTAGAAAAATAAACAAATAGGGGTTCCGCGCACATTTCCCCGAAAAGTGCCACCTAAATTGTAAGCG
TTAATATTTTGTTAAAATTCGCGTTAAATTTTTGTTAAATCAGCTCATTTTTTAACCAATAGGCCGAAAT
CGGCAAAATCCCTTATAAATCAAAAGAATAGACCGAGATAGGGT
[37 nt withheld, positions 9355-9391]
AAAGAACGTGGACTCCAACGTCAAAGG
[49 nt withheld, positions 9419-9467]
T
[91 nt withheld, positions 9469-9559]
G
[124 nt withheld, positions 9561-9684]
CCCATTCGCCATTCAGGCTGCGCAACTGTTGGGAAGGGCGATCGGTGCGGGCCTCTTCGCTATTACGCCA
GCTGGCGAAAGGGGGATGTGCTGCAAGGCGATTAAGTTGGGTAACGCCAGGGTTTTCCCAGTCACGACGT
TGTAAAACGACGGCCAGTGAATTGTAATACGACTCACTATAGGGCGAATTGGGTACCTTAACCCTAGAAA
GATAGTCTGCGTAAAATTGACGCATGCATTCTTGAAATATTGCTCTCTCTTTCTAAATAGCGCGAATCCG
TCGCTGTGCATTTAGGACATCTCAGTCGCCGCTTGGAGCTCCCGTGAGGCGTGCTTGTCAATGCGGTAAG
TGTCACTGATTTTGAACTATAACGACCGCGTGAGTCAAAATGACGCATGATTATCTTTTACGTGACTTTT
AAGATTTAACTCATACGATAATTATATTGTTATTTCATGTTCTACTTACGTGATAACTTATTATATATAT
ATTTTCTTGTTATAGATATCGTCGACATTGATTATTGACTAGCTAGTTATTAATAGTAATCAATTACGGG
GTCATTAGTTCATAGCCCATATATGGAGTTCCG
Features (pLannotate 1.2.2; 24 found; start..end, strand, type, name):
      1..304     +  enhancer       CMV enhancer: human cytomegalovirus immediate early enhancer
    587..1603    +  intron         chimeric intron: chimera between introns from chicken β-actin and rabbit β-globin
   1670..2367    +  CDS            rtTA3 (fragment): reverse tetracycline transactivator 3 activates expression from Tet-responsive promoters in the presence of doxycycline
   2297..2407    +  CDS            VP48: 3 tandem repeats of the minimal activation domain of herpes simplex virus VP16 (Cheng et al., 2013)
   2411..2464    +  CDS            T2A: 2A peptide from Thosea asigna virus capsid protein Eukaryotic ribosomes fail to insert a peptide bond between the Gly and Pro residues, yielding separate polypeptides.
   2465..3706    +  CDS            SOX17: SOX17_HUMAN - Experimental evidence at protein level: Swiss-Prot protein existence level 1. Acts as transcription regulator that binds target promoter DNA and bends the DNA. Binds to the sequences 5'-AACAAT-'3 or 5'- AACAAAG-3'. Modulates transcriptional regulation via WNT3A. Inhibits Wnt signaling. Promotes degradation of activated CTNNB1. Plays a key role in the regulation of embryonic development. Required for normal development of the definitive gut endoderm. Required for normal looping of the embryonic heart tube. Plays an important role in embryonic and postnatal vascular development, in
   3713..4549    +  CDS            NR3C1 (fragment): GCR_HUMAN - Also known as GRL. Experimental evidence at protein level: Swiss-Prot protein existence level 1. [Isoform Alpha-D3]: Has lowest transcriptional activation activity of all isoforms created by alternative initiation (PubMed:15866175, PubMed:23820903). Has transcriptional repression activity (PubMed:23303127). From Homo sapiens (Human).
   4714..5176    +  misc_feature   IRES: internal ribosome entry site (IRES) of the encephalomyocarditis virus (EMCV)
   5214..6234    +  CDS            HygR (fragment): aminoglycoside phosphotransferase from E. coli; aph(4)-Ia; confers resistance to hygromycin
   6252..6530    +  CDS            yokD (fragment): YOKD_BACSU - Experimental evidence at protein level: Swiss-Prot protein existence level 1. May contribute to antibiotic resistance. From Bacillus subtilis (strain 168).
   6535..6619    +  CDS            large T antigen (fragment): large T antigen from SV40 (simian virus 40)
   6642..6763    +  polyA_signal   SV40 poly(A) signal: SV40 polyadenylation signal
   7038..7056    -  promoter       T3 promoter: promoter for bacteriophage T3 RNA polymerase
   7101..7117    -  protein_bind   lac operator: The lac repressor binds to the lac operator to inhibit transcription in E. coli. This inhibition can be relieved by adding lactose or isopropyl-β-D-thiogalactopyranoside (IPTG). lac repressor encoded by lacI
   7125..7155    -  promoter       lac promoter: promoter for the E. coli lac operon
   7170..7191    -  protein_bind   CAP binding site: CAP binding activates transcription in the presence of cAMP. E. coli catabolite activator protein
   7204..7296    -  CDS            lacI (fragment): lac repressor; lacI; The lac repressor binds to the lac operator to inhibit transcription in E. coli. This inhibition can be relieved by adding lactose or isopropyl-β-D-thiogalactopyranoside (IPTG).
   7479..8067    -  rep_origin     ori: high-copy-number ColE1/pMB1/pBR322/pUC origin of replication
   8238..9098    -  CDS            AmpR: β-lactamase; bla; confers resistance to ampicillin, carbenicillin, and related antibiotics
   9099..9203    -  promoter       AmpR promoter: bla
   9256..9684    -  rep_origin     f1 ori (sequence partly withheld): f1 bacteriophage origin of replication; arrow indicates direction of (+) strand synthesis
   9689..9846    -  CDS            lacZα (fragment): LacZα fragment of β-galactosidase; lacZ fragment
   9849..9867    +  promoter       T7 promoter: promoter for bacteriophage T7 RNA polymerase
  10198..10277   +  enhancer       CMV enhancer (fragment): human cytomegalovirus immediate early enhancer
