[The description below was written by a language model from this plasmid's Addgene catalogue record and pLannotate feature annotations shown in this document.]
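Description:
pPBCAG-rtTAM2-2A-SOX17-GR-IH is a mammalian expression plasmid built on the pPBCAG backbone and designed for genomic integration by piggyBac transposition. In bacteria it is maintained as a high-copy plasmid through a ColE1/pUC-type origin with ampicillin resistance. The backbone also carries an f1 origin, lac regulatory and lacZα remnants, and flanking T3 and T7 promoters typical of a pBluescript-like cloning vector. The piggyBac terminal repeats implied by the vector type were not called by the automated annotation, so their positions are not documented in the feature table.

The payload is a single long transcription unit. The annotated CMV enhancer and chicken β-actin/rabbit β-globin chimeric intron are consistent with the CAG promoter named in the backbone, which gives strong, ubiquitous expression. The first open reading frame encodes the synthetic reverse tetracycline transactivator rtTA-M2 (annotated as an rtTA3-like fragment with VP16-derived minimal activation domains). It is joined by a T2A peptide to human SOX17, which is fused at its C terminus to a fragment of the human glucocorticoid receptor (NR3C1). The 2A sequence yields separate rtTA and SOX17-GR polypeptides. The GR fusion makes SOX17 activity dependent on dexamethasone, as such fusions are generally held inactive until ligand binds. Downstream, an EMCV IRES drives translation of a hygromycin resistance gene from the same transcript, followed by an SV40 polyadenylation signal. The short yokD and large T antigen hits in this region are probably annotation artefacts.

The construct therefore allows hygromycin selection of stably transposed cells that constitutively supply rtTA for doxycycline-responsive transgenes provided separately, while SOX17 function is switched on with dexamethasone. It was deposited with a study on non-viral derivation of transgene-free iPSCs from fibroblasts of several mammalian species.
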