Addgene plasmid #165079: pPBCAG-rtTAM2-2A-SOX17-GR-IH
Purpose: Ubiquitously expresses rtTAM2, dexamethasone-inducible human SOX17, and hygromycin-resistance gene.
Depositing lab: Hideyuki Okano. Depositing organization: Keio University. Publication: Non-viral Induction of Transgene-free iPSCs from Somatic Fibroblasts of Multiple Mammalian Species. Yoshimatsu S, Nakajima M, Iguchi A, Sanosaka T, Sato T, Nakamura M, Nakajima R, Arai E, Ishikawa M, Imaizumi K, Watanabe H, Okahara J, Noce T, Takeda Y, Sasaki E, Behr R, Edamura K, Shiozawa S, Okano H. Stem Cell Reports. 2021 Mar 23. pii: S2213-6711(21)00132-6. doi: 10.1016/j.stemcr.2021.03.002. PubMed 33798453.
Backbone
  Vector backbone: pPBCAG
  Vector type: Mammalian Expression ; PiggyBac transposition
  Selectable markers: Hygromycin
Growth in bacteria
  Bacterial resistance: Ampicillin, 100 μg/mL
  Growth temperature: 37°C
  Growth strain: NEB Stable
  Copy number: High Copy
Gene/Insert 1
  Gene/Insert name: rtTA-M2 (alt name: rtTAM2)
  Species: Synthetic
  Insert size (bp): 741
Gene/Insert 2
  Gene/Insert name: SOX17
  Species: H. sapiens (human)
  Insert size (bp): 1242
  GenBank ID: NM_022454.4
  Entrez Gene: SOX17 (a.k.a. VUR3)
  Tag / fusion protein: Glucocorticoid Receptor (C terminal on insert)
Terms and licenses: Academic/Nonprofit Terms; Industry Terms: Not Available to Industry
How to cite: pPBCAG-rtTAM2-2A-SOX17-GR-IH was a gift from Hideyuki Okano (Addgene plasmid # 165079 ; http://n2t.net/addgene:165079 ; RRID:Addgene_165079)
